Addgene plasmid #221708: pGY18
Purpose: (Empty Backbone) Empty Cas9 vector for multiplex gene editing in fungi
Depositing lab: Kyle Pomraning. Depositing organization: Pacific Northwest National Laboratory. Publication: CRISPR-Cas9/Cas12a systems for efficient genome editing and large genomic fragment deletions in Aspergillus niger. Yuan G, Deng S, Czajka JJ, Dai Z, Hofstad BA, Kim J, Pomraning KR. Front Bioeng Biotechnol. 2024 Oct 16;12:1452496. doi: 10.3389/fbioe.2024.1452496. eCollection 2024. PubMed 39479294.
Backbone
  Vector backbone: pFC332
  Vector type: Bacterial Expression, CRISPR ; Aspergillus
  Selectable markers: Neomycin (select with G418)
Growth in bacteria
  Bacterial resistance: Ampicillin, 100 μg/mL
  Growth temperature: 37°C
  Growth strain: DH5alpha
  Copy number: High Copy
Terms and licenses: Academic/Nonprofit Terms; Industry Terms: Not Available to Industry
How to cite: pGY18 was a gift from Kyle Pomraning (Addgene plasmid # 221708 ; http://n2t.net/addgene:221708 ; RRID:Addgene_221708)
