[The description below was written by a language model from this plasmid's Addgene catalogue record and pLannotate feature annotations shown in this document.]
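Description:
pGY18 is an empty CRISPR-Cas9 backbone derived from pFC332, intended for multiplex gene editing in filamentous fungi, with Aspergillus listed as the target host. It is a roughly 17 kb shuttle plasmid. In E. coli it is maintained at high copy through a ColE1/pUC-type origin and selected with ampicillin via the β-lactamase gene. In the fungus it carries the AMA1 sequence from Aspergillus nidulans, which allows autonomous, non-integrating replication, so the editing plasmid can be kept under selection and lost afterwards. Fungal selection uses the Tn5 aminoglycoside phosphotransferase (NeoR/KanR), which confers G418 resistance and is followed by a fragment of the A. nidulans trpC terminator.

The editing machinery consists of a Streptococcus pyogenes Cas9 coding sequence and a guide RNA region in which a tRNA element sits immediately upstream of the S. pyogenes gRNA scaffold. This layout is consistent with tRNA-processing strategies, where endogenous tRNA maturation enzymes release individual guides from a single transcript, and it fits the stated multiplexing purpose. As an empty vector, it is presumably meant to receive user-supplied spacers or tRNA-gRNA arrays at this position, although the cloning site is not annotated. The promoters driving Cas9, the guide cassette and the resistance gene are also not identified in the feature table.

Two minimal FRT sites flank the bacterial ori/AmpR segment. Short fragments of lacZα, KanR, rrnB terminators and a 5S rRNA match also appear in that region and look like backbone remnants rather than functional parts.
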