Features (pLannotate 1.2.2; 16 found; start..end, strand, type, name):
    104..5351    +  rep_origin     AMA1: replication origin from Aspergillus nidulans (Aleksenko and Clutterbuck, 1996)
   5923..5994    +  ncRNA          tRNA: Accession: RF00005 - tRNA
   6012..6087    +  misc_RNA       gRNA scaffold: guide RNA scaffold for the Streptococcus pyogenes CRISPR/Cas9 system
   7214..11317   +  CDS            cas9: CAS9_STRP1 - Also known as csn1 From Streptococcus pyogenes serotype M1.
  12810..13604   +  CDS            NeoR/KanR: aminoglycoside phosphotransferase from Tn5; aph(3')-II (or nptII); confers resistance to neomycin, kanamycin, and G418 (Geneticin®)
  13642..13945   +  terminator     trpC terminator (fragment): trpC; transcription terminator from the Aspergillus nidulans trpC gene (Punt et al., 1987)
  14039..14072   -  protein_bind   FRT (minimal): supports FLP-mediated excision but not integration (Turan and Bode, 2011) FLP recombinase from the Saccharomyces cerevisiae 2μ plasmid
  14542..14561   +  CDS            lacZα (fragment): LacZα fragment of β-galactosidase; lacZ fragment
  14586..14603   -  terminator     rrnB T2 terminator (fragment): transcription terminator T2 from the E. coli rrnB gene
  14828..15416   -  rep_origin     ori: high-copy-number ColE1/pMB1/pBR322/pUC origin of replication
  15538..16398   -  CDS            AmpR: β-lactamase; bla; confers resistance to ampicillin, carbenicillin, and related antibiotics
  16401..16497   -  promoter       AmpR promoter (fragment): bla
  16527..16551   -  CDS            KanR (fragment): aminoglycoside phosphotransferase; aph(3')-Ia; confers resistance to kanamycin
  16580..16695   +  ncRNA          5S rRNA: Accession: RF00001 - 5S ribosomal RNA
  16699..16739   +  terminator     rrnB T1 terminator (fragment): transcription terminator T1 from the E. coli rrnB gene
  16783..16816   +  protein_bind   FRT (minimal): supports FLP-mediated excision but not integration (Turan and Bode, 2011) FLP recombinase from the Saccharomyces cerevisiae 2μ plasmid
>Addgene plasmid #221708 | pGY18 | addgene full sequence | sequence record 469000 | Addgene Long Read Sequencing Result
CCAACTGACCAGAGGCAGGGTAGCGGATTGACGGCTCCATCTCCTTCACTTACAAGGTCTATTGAAAGCC
CTTTAGCATCACCAAGCGGAGAATAGATTGTTAAGCTTATTTTTTGTATACTGTTTTGTGATAGCACGAA
GTTTTTCCACGGTATCTTGTTAAAAATATATATTTGTGGCGGGCTTACCTACATCAAATTAATAAGAGAC
TAATTATAAACTAAACACACAAGCAAGCTACTTTAGGGTAAAAGTTTATAAATGCTTTTGACGTATAAAC
GTTGCTTGTATTTATTATTACAATTAAAGGTGGATAGAAAACCTAGAGACTAGTTAGAAACTAATCTCAG
GTTTGCGTTAAACTAAATCAGAGCCCGAGAGGTTAACAGAACCTAGAAGGGGACTAGATATCCGGGTAGG
GAAACAAAAAAAAAAAACAAGACAGCCACATATTAGGGAGACTAGTTAGAAGCTAGTTCCAGGACTAGGA
AAATAAAAGACAATGATACCACAGTCTAGTTGACAACTAGATAGATTCTAGATTGAGGCCAAAGTCTCTG
AGATCCAGGTTAGTTGCAACTAATACTAGTTAGTATCTAGTCTCCTATAACTCTGAAGCTAGAATAACTT
ACTACTATTATCCTCACCACTGTTCAGCTGCGCAAACGGAGTGATTGCAAGGTGTTCAGAGACTAGTTAT
TGACTAGTCAGTGACTAGCAATAACTAACAAGGTATTAACCTACCATGTCTGCCATCACCCTGCACTTCC
TCGGGCTCAGCAGCCTTTTCCTCCTCATTTTCATGCTCATTTTCCTTGTTTAAGACTGTGACTAGTCAAA
GACTAGTCCAGAACCACAAAGGAGAAATGTCTTACCACTTTCTTCATTGCTTGTCTCTTTTGCATTATCC
ATGTCTGCAACTAGTTAGAGTCTAGTTAGTGACTAGTCCGACGAGGACTTGCTTGTCTCCGGATTGTTGG
AGGAACTCTCCAGGGCCTCAAGATCCACAACAGAGCCTTCTAGAAGACTGGTCAATAACTAGTTGGTCTT
TGTCTGAGTCTGACTTACGAGGTTGCATACTCGCTCCCTTTGCCTCGTCAATCGATGAGAAAAAGCGCCA
AAACTCGCAATATGGCTTTGAACCACACGGTGCTGAGACTAGTTAGAATCTAGTCCCAAACTAGCTTGGA
TAGCTTACCTTTGCCCTTTGCGTTGCGACAGGTCTTGCAGGGTATGGTTCCTTTCTCACCAGCTGATTTA
GCTGCCTTGCTACCCTCACGGCGGATCTGCATAAAGAGTGGCTAGAGGTTATAAATTAGCACTGATCCTA
GGTACGGGGCTGAATGTAACTTGCCCTTCCTTTCTCATCGCGCGGCAAGACAGGCTTGCTCAAATTCCTA
CCAGTCACAGGGGTATGCACGGCGTACGGACCACTTGAACTAGTCACAGATTAGTTAGCAACTAGTCTGC
ATTGAATGGCTGTACTTACGGGCCCTCGCCATTGTCCTGATCATTTCCAGCTTCACCCTCGTTGCTGCAA
AGTAGTTAGTGACTAGTCAAGGACTAGTTGAAATGGGAGAAGAAACTCACGAATTCTCGACACCCTTAGT
ATTGTGGTCCTTGGACTTGGTGCTGCTATATATTAGCTAATACACTAGTTAGACTCACAGAAACTTACGC
AGCTCGCTTGCGCTTCTTGGTAGGAGTCGGGGTTGGGAGAACAGTGCCTTCAAACAAGCCTTCATACCAT
GCTACTTGACTAGTCAGGGACTAGTCACCAAGTAATCTAGATAGGACTTGCCTTTGGCCTCCATCAGTTC
CTTCATAGTGGGAGGTCCATTGTGCAATGTAAACTCCATGCCGTGGGAGTTCTTGTCCTTCAAGTGCTTG
ACCAATATGTTTCTGTTGGCAGAGGGAACCTGTCAACTAGTTAATAACTAGTCAGAAACTAGTATAGCAG
TAGACTCACTGTACGCTTGAGGCATCCCTTCACTCGGCAGTAGACTTCATATGGATGGATATCAGGCACG
CCATTGTCGTCCTGTGGACTAGTCAGTAACTAGGCTTAAAGCTAGTCGGGTCGGCTTACTATCTTGAAAT
CCGGCAGCGTAAGCTCCCCGTCCTTAACTGCCTCGAGATAGTGACAGTACTCTGGGGACTTTCGGAGATC
GTTATCGCGAATGCTCGGCATACTAATCGTTGACTAGTCTTGGACTAGTCCCGAGCAAAAAGGATTGGAG
GAGGAGGAGGAAGGTGAGAGTGAGACAAAGAGCGAAATAAGAGCTTCAAAGGCTATCTCTAAGCAGTATG
AAGGTTAAGTATCTAGTTCTTGACTAGATTTAAAAGAGATTTCGACTAGTTATGTACCTGGAGTTTGGAT
ATAGGAATGTGTTGTGGTAACGAAATGTAAGGGGGAGGAAAGAAAAAGTCGGTCAAGAGGTAACTCTAAG
TCGGCCATTCCTTTTTGGGAGGCGCTAACCATAAACGGCATGGTCGACTTAGAGTTAGCTCAGGGAATTT
AGGGAGTTATCTGCGACCACTGGACTCTCACCGTTTCCATTGGGGTACTAACATAGCCATCAAATGCCGG
CCCGTGTTTAATCTCCTCGAGATGGCTGGGCTCACATGCGTTCTACTCAAAAACTCTTATACCTAGGCCC
TCTCCCAATCGTGTATGTTTGGACCTTCCTCTCTCACACTTTGGATAACATCAAGCATACTGCAGATTTT
GACCTAGTTAACAAGGCACATCATGCTATCACTTCCAACACTCTTGCTGAGCGCGTTCTGCCTTGCCTTT
CTGGTTCTACGAAGTATCCAGTCCCGCCTGCAACGCCGCAGAAACGCCAAAAGGTGGGGTTGTCAACCGC
CAGCTAGAGCTCCATCGGGATTCTTTGGCATTCCGCCGTTCCTCGGTGGTCGCAGATAACTCCCTAAATT
CCCTGAGCTAACTCTAAGTCGACCATGCCGTTTATGGTTAGCGCCTCCCAAAAAGGAATGGCCGACTTAG
AGTTACCTCTTGACCGACTTTTTCTTTCCTCCCCCTTACATTTCGTTACCACAACACATTCCTATATCCA
AACTCCAGGTACATAACTAGTCGAAATCTCTTTTAAATCTAGTCAAGAACTAGATACTTAACCTTCATAC
TGCTTAGAGATAGCCTTTGAAGCTCTTATTTCGCTCTTTGTCTCACTCTCACCTTCCTCCTCCTCCTCCA
ATCCTTTTTGCTCGGGACTAGTCCAAGACTAGTCAACGATTAGTATGCCGAGCATTCGCGATAACGATCT
CCGAAAGTCCCCAGAGTACTGTCACTATCTCGAGGCAGTTAAGGACGGGGAGCTTACGCTGCCGGATTTC
AAGATAGTAAGCCGACCCGACTAGCTTTAAGCCTAGTTACTGACTAGTCCACAGGACGACAATGGCGTGC
CTGATATCCATCCATATGAAGTCTACTGCCGAGTGAAGGGATGCCTCAAGCGTACAGTGAGTCTACTGCT
ATACTAGTTTCTGACTAGTTATTAACTAGTTGACAGGTTCCCTCTGCCAACAGAAACATATTGGTCAAGC
ACTTGAAGGATAAGAACTCCCACGGCATGGAGTTTACATTGCACAATGGACCTCCCACTATGAAGGAACT
GATGGAGGCCAAAGGCAAGTCCTATCTAGATTACTTGGTGACTAGTCCCTGACTAGTCAAGTAGCATGGT
ATGAAGGCTTGTTTGAAGGCACTGTTCTCCCAACCCCGACTCCTACCAAGAAGCGCAAGCGAGCTGCGTA
AGTTTCTGTGAGTCTAACTAGTGTATTAGCTAATATATAGCAGCACCAAGTCCAAGGACCACAATACTAA
GGGTGTCGAGAATTCGTGAGTTTCTTCTCCCATTTCAACTAGTCCTTGACTAGTCACTAACTACTTTGCA
GCAACGAGGGTGAAGCTGGAAATGATCAGGACAATGGCGAGGGCCCGTAAGTACAGCCATTCAATGCAGA
CTAGTTGCTAACTAATCTGTGACTAGTTCAAGTGGTCCGTACGCCGTGCATACCCCTGTGACTGGTAGGA
ATTTGAGCAAGCCTGTCTTGCCGCGCGATGAGAAAGGAAAGGCAAGTTACATTCAGCCCCGTACCTAGGA
TCAGTGCTAATTTATAACCTCTAGCCACTCTTTATGCAGATCCGCCGTGAGGGTAGCAAGGCAGCTAAAT
CAGCTGGTGAGAAAGGAACCATACCCTGCAAGACCTGTCGCAACGCAAAGGGCAAAGGTAAGCTATCCAA
GCTAGTTTGGGACTAGATTCTAACTAGTCTCAGCACCGTGTGGTTCAAAGCCATATTGCGAGTTTTGGCG
CTTTTTCTCATCGATTGACGAGGCAAAGGGAGCGAGTATGCAACCTCGTAAGTCAGACTCAGACAAAGAC
CAACTAGTTATTGACCAGTCTTCTAGAAGGCTCTGTTGTGGATCTTGAGGCCCTGGAGAGTTCCTCCAAC
AATCCGGAGACAAGCAAGTCCTCGTCGGACTAGTCACTAACTAGACTCTAACTAGTTGCAGACATGGATA
ATGCAAAAGAGACAAGCAATGAAGAAAGTGGTAAGACATTTCTCCTTTGTGGTTCTGGACTAGTCTTTGA
CTAGTCACAGTCTTAAACAAGGAAAATGAGCATGAAAATGAGGAGGAAAAGGCTGCTGAGCCCGAGGAAG
TGCAGGGTGATGGCAGACATGGTAGGTTAATACCTTGTTAGTTATTGCTAGTCACTGACTAGTCAATAAC
TAGTCTCTGAACACCTTGCAATCACTCCGTTTGCGCAGCTGAACAGTGGTGAGGATAATAGTAGTAAGTT
ATTCTAGCTTCAGAGTTATAGGAGACTAGATACTAACTAGTATTAGTTGCAACTAACCTGGATCTCAGAG
ACTTTGGCCTCAATCTAGAATCTATCTAGTTGTCAACTAGACTGTGGTATCATTGTCTTTTATTTTCCTA
GTCCTGGAACTAGCTTCTAACTAGTCTCCCTAATATGTGGCTGTCTTGTTTTTTTTTTTGTTTCCCTACC
CGGATATCTAGTCCCCTTCTAGGTTCTGTTAACCTCTCGGGCTCTGATTTAGTTTAACGCAAACCTGAGA
TTAGTTTCTAACTAGTCTCTAGGTTTTCTATCCACCTTTAATTGTAATAATAAATACAAGCAACGTTTAT
ACGTCAAAAGCATTTATAAACTTTTACCCTAAAGTAGCTTGCTTGTGTGTTTAGTTTATAATTAGTCTCT
TATTAATTTGATGTAGGTAAGCCCGCCACAAATATATATTTTTAACAAGATACCGTGGAAAAACTTCGTG
CTATCACAAAACAGTATACAAAAAATAAGCTTAACAATCTATTCTCCGCTTGGTGATGCTAAAGGGCTTT
CAATAGACCTTGTAAGTGAAGGAGATGGAGCCGTCAATCCGCTACCCTGCCTCTGGTCAGTTGGGATCAC
ATAGATGCTCGGTTGACAGGACCACCTATAGCAAGTACTTTGTAGGAGGTTCTCCTAACGCTTGGCTTCA
AATCCAATCAGGATATCAGTGAGTTACTGTTTGTCATCGCATCCTCATGAAGTCGCTCAACAGCCACTGA
GAAGCAAATATTTGGGACACCATCCCTGATGTTGAAATTTTACGCTGGAGCCCATTCACCGGTGAGCTCG
GGGACAGTCTGGCCAGTGGAGCGGAAAATCTTCAACTAACTCTGATTGGTACCACAGGTAGCCCCACAGA
ACAAACCGAGCAAACATGAAAATTTTCGCTTGAGGTTAGCGCACTCGCTAGCGCCTGCCCGCAAATATAA
AAGGCCCCGAAATCCCATGCATTTTGGAAATCAAGCGACTCTACGTATGTCATCCCCCTCCCTACCTTTG
GGAAAACCTCTCAACTGCAAGTCAGAACATTTTGCTAACAGCAGGGGCTGTGGTTTAGTGGTATAATATT
CCCTTAGCATGGGAGAGGTCCGGGGTTCGATTCCCCGCAGCTCCAGGAGACCATGGTCTCCGTTTTAGAG
CTAGAAATAGCAAGTTAAAATAAGGCTAGTCCGTTATCAACTTGAAAAAGTGGCACCGAGTCGGTGCTGT
CAATTTTTACACTTGATGTTGGTGTAATCAGGCGATCAGAGTTTGCTCAAATTCTCTCTTGTTTTAGATT
CTGAAGAATATAATTTTTACATGACTAGTTCATTTTACTTCCAAGTAGACTATTTGTAGATTGAGATTGC
CGTCAACTTTATTCATAGAATCACATTAAATTGCTCATTGACCTGCATGTCTATGCACACATTCACATCT
ATCTTCTCAGGGTATTAAGACCTCAGCCGAGACAGCAGAATCACCGCCCAAGTTAAGCCTTTGTGCTGAT
CATGCTCTCGAACGGGCCAAGTTCGGGAAAAGCAAAGGAGCGTTTAGTGAGGGGCAATTTGACTCACCTC
CCAGGCAACAGATGAGGGGGGCAAAAAGAAAGAAATTTTCGTGAGTCAATATGGATTCCGAGCATCATTT
TCTTGCGGTCTATCTTGCTACGTATGTTGATCTTGACGCTGTGGATCAAGCAACGCCACTCGCTCGCTCC
ATCGCAGGCTGGTCGCAGACAAATTAAAAGGCGGCAAACTCGTACAGCCGCGGGGTTGTCCGCTGCAAAG
TACAGAGTGATAAAAGCCGCCATGCGACCATCAACGCGTTGATGCCCAGCTTTTTCGATCCGAGAATCCA
CCGTAGAGGCGATAGCAAGTAAAGAAAAGCTAAACAAAAAAAAATTTCTGCCCCTAAGCCATGAAAACGA
GATGGGGTGGAGCAGAACCAAGGAAAGAGTCGCGCTGGGCTGCCGTTCCGGAAGGTGTTGTAAAGGCTCG
ACGCCCAAGGTGGGAGTCTAGGAGAAGAATTTGCATCGGGAGTGGGGCGGGTTACCCCTCCATATCCAAT
GACAGATATCTACCAGCCAAGGGTTTGAGCCCGCCCGCTTAGTCGTCGTCCTCGCTTGCCCCTCCATAAA
AGGATTTCCCCTCCCCCTCCCACAAAATTTTCTTTCCCTTCCTCTCCTTGTCCGCTTCAGTACGTATATC
TTCCCTTCCCTCGCTTCTCTCCTCCATCCTTCTTTCATCCATCTCCTGCTAACTTCTCTGCTCAGCACCT
CTACGCATTACTAGCCGTAGTATCTGAGCACTTCTCCCTTTTATATTCCACAAAACATAACACAACCTTC
ACCATGGACAAGAAGTATAGCATCGGGCTGGACATTGGAACGAACTCGGTTGGTTGGGCTGTGATTACGG
ACGAATACAAGGTGCCATCCAAGAAGTTTAAGGTCCTGGGAAACACCGACCGTCACTCAATCAAGAAGAA
TCTCATTGGAGCCCTGCTCTTCGATAGTGGGGAAACTGCCGAAGCTACTCGACTGAAGCGAACGGCTCGC
CGGCGTTATACACGACGCAAGAATCGCATCTGCTACCTCCAGGAGATTTTCAGCAACGAAATGGCTAAGG
TTGATGACTCATTCTTTCATCGACTCGAAGAAAGTTTCTTGGTCGAGGAGGATAAGAAGCACGAGCGCCA
TCCGATCTTTGGTAACATTGTGGATGAGGTTGCCTATCACGAAAAGTACCCAACTATCTATCATCTTCGT
AAGAAGCTGGTCGATAGCACGGACAAGGCTGATTTGCGACTTATCTACCTGGCACTCGCGCACATGATTA
AGTTCCGCGGCCATTTTCTTATCGAGGGTGACCTGAACCCCGATAATTCTGACGTTGATAAGCTCTTCAT
CCAGTTGGTCCAAACCTACAATCAGCTGTTTGAGGAAAACCCTATTAATGCATCTGGCGTGGACGCCAAG
GCTATCCTTTCGGCGCGCCTGTCTAAGTCGCGGCGTTTGGAGAACCTTATCGCACAACTCCCCGGCGAAA
AGAAGAACGGCCTCTTCGGTAATTTGATTGCGTTGTCACTTGGTCTGACTCCTAACTTCAAGAGTAATTT
TGACCTGGCAGAGGATGCGAAGCTCCAGTTGTCTAAGGATACGTATGATGACGATCTCGACAACTTGCTT
GCCCAAATCGGTGACCAGTACGCTGATCTTTTCCTGGCCGCTAAGAATCTCTCAGATGCAATCCTGCTCA
GTGACATTTTGCGGGTCAACACCGAGATTACTAAGGCCCCCCTGTCAGCTAGTATGATCAAGCGGTATGA
TGAGCACCATCAGGACCTCACCTTGCTTAAGGCCCTCGTGCGTCAGCAATTGCCTGAGAAGTATAAGGAA
ATCTTCTTTGACCAATCCAAGAACGGATACGCAGGGTATATTGATGGCGGTGCGAGCCAGGAGGAATTCT
ACAAGTTTATCAAGCCGATTTTGGAGAAGATGGACGGCACTGAGGAACTGCTCGTCAAGCTGAATCGCGA
AGATTTGCTTCGTAAGCAACGAACGTTCGACAACGGCTCCATCCCGCACCAGATTCATCTGGGCGAGCTC
CACGCCATCCTTCGACGCCAGGAAGATTTCTACCCATTTCTGAAGGACAACCGTGAGAAGATCGAAAAGA
TTCTTACATTCCGAATCCCCTACTATGTGGGACCTTTGGCCCGTGGGAATTCCCGATTTGCTTGGATGAC
CCGAAAGAGCGAGGAAACCATCACTCCGTGGAACTTCGAGGAAGTCGTGGACAAGGGTGCATCCGCGCAG
AGCTTCATTGAGCGGATGACCAATTTTGATAAGAACCTTCCGAATGAAAAGGTCCTGCCAAAGCATTCGC
TGCTCTACGAGTATTTCACCGTGTATAACGAACTGACTAAGGTCAAGTACGTGACGGAGGGAATGCGGAA
GCCAGCCTTCCTCTCAGGGGAACAAAAGAAGGCTATCGTCGATTTGCTTTTTAAGACCAATCGTAAAGTG
ACTGTTAAGCAGCTGAAGGAGGATTATTTCAAGAAGATTGAATGTTTCGACTCCGTCGAGATCAGCGGCG
TGGAAGATCGCTTTAACGCTTCCCTCGGTACCTACCACGACCTGCTCAAGATCATTAAGGACAAGGATTT
CCTCGATAACGAGGAAAATGAGGACATCTTGGAAGATATTGTCCTCACGTTGACACTTTTTGAGGACCGC
GAAATGATCGAGGAACGGCTCAAGACATATGCCCATTTGTTCGACGATAAGGTGATGAAGCAGCTGAAGC
GGCGTCGATACACCGGATGGGGTCGCCTTAGCCGGAAGCTGATCAACGGCATTCGAGATAAGCAATCTGG
TAAGACTATCTTGGATTTCCTTAAGTCGGACGGCTTCGCCAACCGCAATTTTATGCAGCTTATTCACGAC
GATTCCCTGACGTTCAAGGAGGACATCCAGAAGGCACAAGTCTCAGGACAAGGGGATTCCCTGCACGAGC
ATATCGCCAACCTGGCTGGATCCCCGGCGATCAAGAAGGGGATTCTTCAGACCGTCAAGGTTGTCGACGA
GCTGGTCAAGGTGATGGGCCGTCATAAGCCAGAAAACATCGTGATTGAGATGGCCCGAGAAAATCAGACC
ACTCAAAAGGGTCAGAAGAACAGCCGCGAGCGGATGAAGCGGATCGAGGAAGGCATTAAGGAACTTGGTT
CTCAGATCCTGAAGGAGCACCCTGTTGAAAACACACAGCTCCAAAATGAGAAGCTGTATCTCTACTATTT
GCAAAATGGACGCGACATGTACGTCGATCAGGAGCTCGACATTAACCGGTTGTCGGACTACGATGTTGAC
CATATCGTCCCGCAATCCTTCCTTAAGGACGATAGCATTGATAACAAGGTGCTGACTCGCTCAGATAAGA
ACCGGGGCAAGTCCGACAATGTTCCAAGCGAGGAAGTGGTTAAGAAGATGAAGAACTACTGGCGCCAATT
GCTTAATGCCAAGCTCATCACACAGCGCAAGTTTGACAACTTGACCAAGGCCGAGCGGGGAGGGCTGAGT
GAACTCGATAAGGCTGGCTTCATCAAGCGTCAACTCGTGGAGACGCGACAGATCACAAAGCACGTTGCTC
AGATTCTGGACTCCCGGATGAACACAAAGTACGACGAGAATGATAAGCTCATCCGTGAAGTTAAGGTCAT
TACCCTCAAGTCTAAGTTGGTGTCGGATTTCCGCAAGGACTTCCAATTTTATAAGGTTCGGGAGATCAAC
AATTATCACCATGCACATGATGCGTACCTCAACGCAGTCGTGGGAACTGCGCTCATCAAGAAGTATCCCA
AGTTGGAGTCCGAATTCGTCTACGGGGATTATAAGGTTTACGACGTCCGCAAGATGATCGCCAAGAGTGA
GCAGGAAATTGGCAAGGCCACGGCTAAGTATTTCTTTTACTCCAACATCATGAATTTCTTTAAGACGGAG
ATCACACTCGCCAATGGAGAAATCCGTAAGCGACCTTTGATTGAAACTAACGGCGAGACTGGTGAAATCG
TTTGGGATAAGGGGCGCGACTTCGCTACCGTGCGGAAGGTTCTGAGCATGCCGCAAGTCAATATCGTCAA
GAAAACCGAGGTGCAGACAGGCGGTTTCTCTAAGGAATCGATTCTTCCAAAGCGTAACTCTGACAAGCTG
ATCGCTCGAAAGAAGGATTGGGACCCCAAGAAGTATGGAGGGTTCGATTCTCCTACAGTGGCATACTCGG
TTCTCGTTGTCGCGAAGGTTGAGAAGGGAAAGTCTAAGAAGCTGAAGTCGGTCAAGGAACTGCTCGGGAT
CACCATTATGGAGCGCTCCAGCTTCGAAAAGAATCCCATCGACTTTCTCGAGGCCAAGGGCTATAAGGAA
GTCAAGAAGGATCTTATCATTAAGCTGCCTAAGTACTCTTTGTTCGAGCTTGAAAACGGTCGAAAGCGAA
TGCTCGCATCGGCAGGAGAGTTGCAGAAGGGGAATGAATTGGCACTTCCCTCAAAGTACGTGAACTTCCT
GTATCTCGCGTCCCACTACGAGAAGCTGAAGGGTAGCCCTGAGGACAACGAACAGAAGCAACTTTTTGTT
GAGCAACACAAGCATTATCTGGATGAGATCATTGAACAGATTTCAGAGTTCAGTAAGCGCGTCATCCTCG
CCGATGCTAATCTCGACAAGGTGTTGTCGGCCTACAACAAGCACCGTGACAAGCCGATCCGAGAGCAGGC
TGAAAATATCATTCATCTGTTCACCCTCACTAACTTGGGAGCACCAGCAGCGTTCAAGTATTTTGATACG
ACAATCGACCGTAAGCGATACACGTCCACAAAGGAGGTGCTTGATGCGACCCTGATTCATCAATCCATCA
CTGGGCTCTATGAAACCCGTATCGACCTTAGTCAACTGGGGGGCGACCCTCCCAAGAAGAAGCGCAAGGT
CTGAGCGGACATTCGATTTATGCCGTTATGACTTCCTTAAAAAAGCCTTTACGAATGAAAGAAATGGAAT
TAGACTTGTTATGTAGTTGATTCTACAATGGATTATGATTCCTGAACTTCAAATCCGCTGTTCATTATTA
ATCTCAGCTCTTCCCGTAAAGCCAATGTTGAAACTATTCGTAAATGTACCTCGTTTTGCGTGTACCTTGC
TTATCACGTGATATTACATGACCTGGACAGAGTTCTGCGCGAAAGTCATAACGTAAATCCCGGGCGGTAG
GTGCGTCCCGGGCGGAAGGTAGTTTTCTCGTCCACCCCAACGCGTTTATCAACCTCAACTTTCAACAACC
ATCATGCCACCAAAAGCGCGTAAAACAAAGCGAGATTTGATTGAGCAAGAGGGCAGGATCCAATGCGCGA
TTCAAGACATTAAAAATGGAAAATTTCAAAAAATTGCGCCCGCAGCGCGTGCATACAAAATTCATCCCAA
TACAAGTGTAATGCGAACGACTCCAGAAGTGACTAAGCAACCGTAAACCGGAAGCAACAATCCGGCTCTC
ATGGCAAAGATGGCATGTCCGGATTGCGGAGGAAAGATTTGGCGTGTGCCTGACGGTTTTGTTCCACAAG
GACCCTGTAAACTTGGTGATGGTAATGAGGTGCTCTGGCCTTGATTGAGCAAAAGTCAGCTCGCGGGGAC
TACGTGAGTTGATGGTGGAGGATCATGTACTAAATAGAGCATACCTAGGGGATGGTGAACGGACGTCCAG
GGTTCCGTAGAATTGTAACAACTCTACTCGACTTGCTGCCCACTGGGGTATGTAAATACATGCCTTTTCA
AAGTTGCCGAGTGTACTAAATGGAGTGTATGTTTGGCCAATGTCATTTGGGAGGGGCCGGGAACCCTTTG
GGACACCCGCGGATGGGCTGGATCTCGGTCACTGGAGACATAGCCTAGTGGTCTAGTAGTCTAGCAGCAG
GACAGCTTCATGGTTAACCCCACATGTGATCCTCCGTCCGGTTTCCGTAGTATATAATGGACCTGAAGCT
TCTCCCTCTCTCGATGCGGTTGAAACATAAATTTGCTCATAACGTATGTCCATCTAACCCTTTCATTGTT
TCTTGACCACTGTCTCCTTTCTGGAAAAAAAAAGACTCTGGTAAGTATGGGCCTAGGATCGAGCTACTGA
TCCCCCAATCCTTCCTAATCCCTCTGCCACTTGCCCCGACCTGTTCACCGTGACCGTACCACCACCACCC
CGCCCCCTCCTCAACTAAACCCCTCCCTTCCCCTCCCCCCTGATGTTTTCTCTTTTCTTTAATCTGACTG
TCACCTCCCTCTCTACTTCTTTTCCCTCAATTTTCTTCTCCTCTTCTTACTCTCTGTCATCTGTTTCGAT
ACCCATACTAATCTCGCGTGCTTTTTCTTCACCTTCGTGTATAGATTTGTCACAATCCCAAATTTCACCA
TGATTGAACAAGATGGATTGCACGCAGGTTCTCCGGCCGCTTGGGTGGAGAGGCTATTCGGCTATGACTG
GGCACAACAGACAATCGGCTGCTCTGATGCCGCCGTGTTCCGGCTGTCAGCGCAGGGGCGCCCGGTTCTT
TTTGTCAAGACCGACCTGTCCGGTGCCCTGAATGAACTGCAGGACGAGGCAGCGCGGCTATCGTGGCTGG
CCACGACGGGCGTTCCTTGCGCAGCTGTGCTCGACGTTGTCACTGAAGCGGGAAGGGACTGGCTGCTATT
GGGCGAAGTGCCGGGGCAGGATCTCCTGTCATCTCACCTTGCTCCTGCCGAGAAAGTATCCATCATGGCT
GATGCAATGCGGCGGCTGCATACGCTTGATCCGGCTACCTGCCCATTCGACCACCAAGCGAAACATCGCA
TCGAGCGAGCACGTACTCGGATGGAAGCCGGTCTTGTCGATCAGGATGATCTGGACGAAGAGCATCAGGG
GCTCGCGCCAGCCGAACTGTTCGCCAGGCTCAAGGCGCGCATGCCCGACGGCGATGATCTCGTCGTGACC
CATGGCGATGCCTGCTTGCCGAATATCATGGTGGAAAATGGCCGCTTTTCTGGATTCATCGACTGTGGCC
GGCTGGGTGTGGCGGACCGCTATCAGGACATAGCGTTGGCTACCCGTGATATTGCTGAAGAGCTTGGCGG
CGAATGGGCTGACCGCTTCCTCGTGCTTTACGGTATCGCCGCTCCCGATTCGCAGCGCATCGCCTTCTAT
CGCCTTCTTGACGAGTTCTTCTGAGCGGGACTCTGGGGTTCGAAATGACCGACCAAGCGACGATCCACTT
AACGTTACTGAAATCATCAAACAGCTTGACGAATCTGGATATAAGATCGTTGGTGTCGATGTCAGCTCCG
GAGTTGAGACAAATGGTGTTCAGGATCTCGATAAGATACGTTCATTTGTCCAAGCAGCAAAGAGTGCCTT
CTAGTGATTTAATAGCTCCATGTCAACAAGAATAAAACGCGTTTCGGGTTTACCTCTTCCAGATACAGCT
CATCTGCAATGCATTAATGCATTGGACCTCGCAACCCTAGTACGCCCTTCAGGCTCCGGCGAAGCAGAAG
AATAGCTTAGCAGAGTCCATGCGGATTTCGGCTCCAAAGTAGATGCCGACCGATCCCCACTACCGCATTA
AGACCTCAGCGCGGCCGCAAATTTAAATAAAATGAAGTGAAGTTCCTATACTTTCTAGAGAATAGGAACT
TCTATAGTGAGTCGAATAAGGGCGACACAAAATTTATTCTAAATGCATAATAAATACTGATAACATCTTA
TAGTTTGTATTATATTTTGTATTATCGTTGACATGTATAATTTTGATATCAAAAACTGATTTTCCCTTTA
TTATTTTCGAGATTTATTTTCTTAATTCTCTTTAACAAACTAGAAATATTGTATATACAAAAAATCATAA
ATAATAGATGAATAGTTTAATTATAGGTGTTCATCAATCGAAAAAGCAACGTATCTTATTTAAAGTGCGT
TGCTTTTTTCTCATTTATAAGGTTAAATAATTCTCATATATCAAGCAAAGTGACAGGCGCCCTTAAATAT
TCTGACAAATGCTCTTTCCCTAAACTCCCCCCATAAAAAAACCCGCCGAAGCGGGTTTTTACGTTATTTG
CGGATTAACGATTACTCGTTATCAGAACCGCCCAGGGGGCCCGAGCTTAAGACTGGCCGTCGTTTTACAA
CACAGAAAGAGTTTGTAGAAACGCAAAAAGGCCATCCGTCAGGGGCCTTCTGCTTAGTTTGATGCCTGGC
AGTTCCCTACTCTCGCCTTCCGCTTCCTCGCTCACTGACTCGCTGCGCTCGGTCGTTCGGCTGCGGCGAG
CGGTATCAGCTCACTCAAAGGCGGTAATACGGTTATCCACAGAATCAGGGGATAACGCAGGAAAGAACAT
GTGAGCAAAAGGCCAGCAAAAGGCCAGGAACCGTAAAAAGGCCGCGTTGCTGGCGTTTTTCCATAGGCTC
CGCCCCCCTGACGAGCATCACAAAAATCGACGCTCAAGTCAGAGGTGGCGAAACCCGACAGGACTATAAA
GATACCAGGCGTTTCCCCCTGGAAGCTCCCTCGTGCGCTCTCCTGTTCCGACCCTGCCGCTTACCGGATA
CCTGTCCGCCTTTCTCCCTTCGGGAAGCGTGGCGCTTTCTCATAGCTCACGCTGTAGGTATCTCAGTTCG
GTGTAGGTCGTTCGCTCCAAGCTGGGCTGTGTGCACGAACCCCCCGTTCAGCCCGACCGCTGCGCCTTAT
CCGGTAACTATCGTCTTGAGTCCAACCCGGTAAGACACGACTTATCGCCACTGGCAGCAGCCACTGGTAA
CAGGATTAGCAGAGCGAGGTATGTAGGCGGTGCTACAGAGTTCTTGAAGTGGTGGGCTAACTACGGCTAC
ACTAGAAGAACAGTATTTGGTATCTGCGCTCTGCTGAAGCCAGTTACCTTCGGAAAAAGAGTTGGTAGCT
CTTGATCCGGCAAACAAACCACCGCTGGTAGCGGTGGTTTTTTTGTTTGCAAGCAGCAGATTACGCGCAG
AAAAAAAGGATCTCAAGAAGATCCTTTGATCTTTTCTACGGGGTCTGACGCTCAGTGGAACGACGCGCGC
GTAACTCACGTTAAGGGATTTTGGTCATGAGCTTGCGCCGTCCCGTCAAGTCAGCGTAATGCTCTGCTTA
CCAATGCTTAATCAGTGAGGCACCTATCTCAGCGATCTGTCTATTTCGTTCATCCATAGTTGCCTGACTC
CCCGTCGTGTAGATAACTACGATACGGGAGGGCTTACCATCTGGCCCCAGCGCTGCGATGATACCGCGAG
AACCACGCTCACCGGCTCCGGATTTATCAGCAATAAACCAGCCAGCCGGAAGGGCCGAGCGCAGAAGTGG
TCCTGCAACTTTATCCGCCTCCATCCAGTCTATTAATTGTTGCCGGGAAGCTAGAGTAAGTAGTTCGCCA
GTTAATAGTTTGCGCAACGTTGTTGCCATCGCTACAGGCATCGTGGTGTCACGCTCGTCGTTTGGTATGG
CTTCATTCAGCTCCGGTTCCCAACGATCAAGGCGAGTTACATGATCCCCCATGTTGTGCAAAAAAGCGGT
TAGCTCCTTCGGTCCTCCGATCGTTGTCAGAAGTAAGTTGGCCGCAGTGTTATCACTCATGGTTATGGCA
GCGCTACATAATTCTCTTACTGTCATGCCATCCGTAAGATGCTTTTCTGTGACTGGTGAGTACTCAACCA
AGTCATTCTGAGAATAGTGTATGCGGCGACCGAGTTGCTCTTGCCCGGCGTCAATACGGGATAATACCGC
GCCACATAGCAGAACTTTAAAAGTGCTCATCATTGGAAAACGTTCTTCGGGGCGAAAACTCTCAAGGATC
TTACCGCTGTTGAGATCCAGTTCGATGTAACCCACTCGTGCACCCAACTGATCTTCAGCATCTTTTACTT
TCACCAGCGTTTCTGGGTGAGCAAAAACAGGAAGGCAAAATGCCGCAAAAAAGGGAATAAGGGCGACACG
GAAATGTTGAATACTCATATTCTTCCTTTTTCAATATTATTGAAGCATTTATCAGGGTTATTGTCTCATG
AGCGGATACATATTTGAATGTATTTAGAAAAATAAACAAATAGGGGTCAGTGTTACAACCAATTAACCAA
TTCTGAACATTATCGCGAGCCCATTTATACCTGAATATGGCTCATAACACCCCTTGTTTGCCTGGCGGCA
GTAGCGCGGTGGTCCCACCTGACCCCATGCCGAACTCAGAAGTGAAACGCCGTAGCGCCGATGGTAGTGT
GGGGACTCCCCATGCGAGAGTAGGGAACTGCCAGGCATCAAATAAAACGAAAGGCTCAGTCGAAAGACTG
GGCCTTTCGCCCGGGCTAATTATGGGGTGTCGCCCTTATTCGACTCTATAGTGAAGTTCCTATTCTCTAG
AAAGTATAGGAACTTCTGAAGTGGGGATTTAAATGCGGCCGCGCTGAGGGTTTAATCGACGAAGCAGCTG
ACGGCCAGTGCCAAGCTTAACGCGTACCGGGCCCAGTATATGTTCCGCAGATGACTGGAGCTCTGCCATA
CGTGCCCTCTCAAGCACCATTTGTTCCATCTACAGAGACTAGTCACCAACTAGTCTATCAAGACTCACAG
GGTACATTGCT
